Addgene plasmid #215872: pEF-BOS-RIG-I-Myc
Depositing lab: Kumiko Ui-Tei. Publication: Virus Sensor RIG-I Represses RNA Interference by Interacting with TRBP through LGP2 in Mammalian Cells. Takahashi T, Nakano Y, Onomoto K, Yoneyama M, Ui-Tei K. Genes (Basel). 2018 Oct 19;9(10):511. doi: 10.3390/genes9100511. PubMed 30347765.
Backbone
  Vector backbone: pEF-BOS
  Vector type: Mammalian Expression
Growth in bacteria
  Bacterial resistance: Ampicillin, 100 μg/mL
  Growth temperature: 37°C
  Growth strain: DH5alpha
  Copy number: Unknown
Gene/Insert
  Gene/Insert name: RIG-I
  Species: H. sapiens (human)
  Entrez Gene: RIGI (a.k.a. DDX58, RIG-I, RIG1, RLR-1, SGMRT2)
  Tag / fusion protein: Myc, 6xHis (C terminal on insert)
  Cloning method: Restriction Enzyme; 5′ cloning site Unknown (unknown if destroyed)
Terms and licenses: Academic/Nonprofit Terms; Industry Terms: Not Available to Industry
How to cite: pEF-BOS-RIG-I-Myc was a gift from Kumiko Ui-Tei (Addgene plasmid # 215872 ; http://n2t.net/addgene:215872 ; RRID:Addgene_215872)
