[The description below was written by a language model from this plasmid's Addgene catalogue record and pLannotate feature annotations shown in this document.]
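Description:
pEF-BOS-RIG-I-Myc is an 8.2 kb mammalian expression plasmid built on the pEF-BOS backbone, carrying the human RIG-I coding sequence (gene symbol RIGI, also known as DDX58). It is propagated in E. coli through a high-copy ColE1/pUC-type origin and selected with ampicillin via the β-lactamase gene and its native promoter. The backbone also contains an f1 phage origin, which permits single-stranded DNA production. It further carries cloning-vector remnants with no apparent role in expression: fragments of lacI, lacZα, rop and bom, plus the lac promoter/operator region. No mammalian selection marker is annotated, so the plasmid appears suited mainly to transient transfection.

The payload is driven by the strong constitutive human EF-1α promoter, which lies immediately upstream of the RIG-I open reading frame. An SV40 early promoter segment and a small t antigen fragment sit just before the EF-1α promoter; in pEF-BOS-type vectors this region is generally an SV40 origin-containing piece of the backbone. The catalogue lists C-terminal Myc and 6xHis tags. The feature table detects a short His-tag stretch shortly after the RIG-I coding sequence but does not annotate the Myc epitope separately. Downstream lies a G-CSF-derived element, consistent with 3′ untranslated sequence from the G-CSF gene, although no polyadenylation signal is explicitly annotated.

RIG-I is a cytoplasmic sensor of viral RNA that triggers type I interferon and proinflammatory cytokine signalling. The tagged protein can be detected or pulled down through its epitopes, and the associated publication concerns RIG-I repression of RNA interference through interaction with TRBP via LGP2 in mammalian cells.
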