Features (pLannotate 1.2.2; 18 found; start..end, strand, type, name):
     96..200     +  promoter       AmpR promoter: bla
    201..1061    +  CDS            AmpR: β-lactamase; bla; confers resistance to ampicillin, carbenicillin, and related antibiotics
   1232..1820    +  rep_origin     ori: high-copy-number ColE1/pMB1/pBR322/pUC origin of replication
   2003..2095    +  CDS            lacI (fragment): lac repressor; lacI; The lac repressor binds to the lac operator to inhibit transcription in E. coli. This inhibition can be relieved by adding lactose or isopropyl-β-D-thiogalactopyranoside (IPTG).
   2108..2129    +  protein_bind   CAP binding site: CAP binding activates transcription in the presence of cAMP. E. coli catabolite activator protein
   2144..2174    +  promoter       lac promoter: promoter for the E. coli lac operon
   2182..2198    +  protein_bind   lac operator: The lac repressor binds to the lac operator to inhibit transcription in E. coli. This inhibition can be relieved by adding lactose or isopropyl-β-D-thiogalactopyranoside (IPTG). lac repressor encoded by lacI
   2254..2464    +  promoter       SV40 promoter: SV40 early promoter
   2486..2552    +  CDS            small t antigen (fragment): SV40 (simian virus 40) small t antigen
   2559..3737    +  promoter       EF-1α promoter: strong constitutive promoter for human elongation factor EF-1α
   3768..6542    +  CDS            DDX58: DDX58_HUMAN - Experimental evidence at protein level: Swiss-Prot protein existence level 1. Innate immune receptor that senses cytoplasmic viral nucleic acids and activates a downstream signaling cascade leading to the production of type I interferons and proinflammatory cytokines. Forms a ribonucleoprotein complex with viral RNAs on which it homooligomerizes to form filaments. The homooligomerization allows the recruitment of RNF135 an E3 ubiquitin-protein ligase that activates and amplifies the RIG-I-mediated antiviral signaling in an RNA length-dependent manner through ubiquitination-depend
   6600..6617    +  CDS            9xHis (fragment): 9xHis affinity tag
   6637..6729    +  ncRNA          G-CSF SLDE: Accession: RF00183 - G-CSF factor stem-loop destabilising element (SLDE)
   7337..7494    +  CDS            lacZα (fragment): LacZα fragment of β-galactosidase; lacZ fragment
   7500..7551    -  misc_feature   bom (fragment): basis of mobility region from pBR322
   7570..8025    +  rep_origin     f1 ori (sequence partly withheld): f1 bacteriophage origin of replication; arrow indicates direction of (+) strand synthesis
   8026..8075    -  misc_feature   bom (fragment): basis of mobility region from pBR322
   8177..1       -  CDS            rop (fragment) (across the origin): Rop protein, which maintains plasmids at low copy number; rop
>Addgene plasmid #215872 | pEF-BOS-RIG-I-Myc | addgene full sequence | sequence record 452319 | Addgene NGS Result
GACGAAAGGGCCTCGTGATACGCCTATTTTTATAGGTTAATGTCATGATAATAATGGTTTCTTAGACGTC
AGGTGGCACTTTTCGGGGAAATGTGCGCGGAACCCCTATTTGTTTATTTTTCTAAATACATTCAAATATG
TATCCGCTCATGAGACAATAACCCTGATAAATGCTTCAATAATATTGAAAAAGGAAGAGTATGAGTATTC
AACATTTCCGTGTCGCCCTTATTCCCTTTTTTGCGGCATTTTGCCTTCCTGTTTTTGCTCACCCAGAAAC
GCTGGTGAAAGTAAAAGATGCTGAAGATCAGTTGGGTGCACGAGTGGGTTACATCGAACTGGATCTCAAC
AGCGGTAAGATCCTTGAGAGTTTTCGCCCCGAAGAACGTTTTCCAATGATGAGCACTTTTAAAGTTCTGC
TATGTGGCGCGGTATTATCCCGTATTGACGCCGGGCAAGAGCAACTCGGTCGCCGCATACACTATTCTCA
GAATGACTTGGTTGAGTACTCACCAGTCACAGAAAAGCATCTTACGGATGGCATGACAGTAAGAGAATTA
TGCAGTGCTGCCATAACCATGAGTGATAACACTGCGGCCAACTTACTTCTGACAACGATCGGAGGACCGA
AGGAGCTAACCGCTTTTTTGCACAACATGGGGGATCATGTAACTCGCCTTGATCGTTGGGAACCGGAGCT
GAATGAAGCCATACCAAACGACGAGCGTGACACCACGATGCCTGTAGCAATGGCAACAACGTTGCGCAAA
CTATTAACTGGCGAACTACTTACTCTAGCTTCCCGGCAACAATTAATAGACTGGATGGAGGCGGATAAAG
TTGCAGGACCACTTCTGCGCTCGGCCCTTCCGGCTGGCTGGTTTATTGCTGATAAATCTGGAGCCGGTGA
GCGTGGGTCTCGCGGTATCATTGCAGCACTGGGGCCAGATGGTAAGCCCTCCCGTATCGTAGTTATCTAC
ACGACGGGGAGTCAGGCAACTATGGATGAACGAAATAGACAGATCGCTGAGATAGGTGCCTCACTGATTA
AGCATTGGTAACTGTCAGACCAAGTTTACTCATATATACTTTAGATTGATTTAAAACTTCATTTTTAATT
TAAAAGGATCTAGGTGAAGATCCTTTTTGATAATCTCATGACCAAAATCCCTTAACGTGAGTTTTCGTTC
CACTGAGCGTCAGACCCCGTAGAAAAGATCAAAGGATCTTCTTGAGATCCTTTTTTTCTGCGCGTAATCT
GCTGCTTGCAAACAAAAAAACCACCGCTACCAGCGGTGGTTTGTTTGCCGGATCAAGAGCTACCAACTCT
TTTTCCGAAGGTAACTGGCTTCAGCAGAGCGCAGATACCAAATACTGTTCTTCTAGTGTAGCCGTAGTTA
GGCCACCACTTCAAGAACTCTGTAGCACCGCCTACATACCTCGCTCTGCTAATCCTGTTACCAGTGGCTG
CTGCCAGTGGCGATAAGTCGTGTCTTACCGGGTTGGACTCAAGACGATAGTTACCGGATAAGGCGCAGCG
GTCGGGCTGAACGGGGGGTTCGTGCACACAGCCCAGCTTGGAGCGAACGACCTACACCGAACTGAGATAC
CTACAGCGTGAGCTATGAGAAAGCGCCACGCTTCCCGAAGGGAGAAAGGCGGACAGGTATCCGGTAAGCG
GCAGGGTCGGAACAGGAGAGCGCACGAGGGAGCTTCCAGGGGGAAACGCCTGGTATCTTTATAGTCCTGT
CGGGTTTCGCCACCTCTGACTTGAGCGTCGATTTTTGTGATGCTCGTCAGGGGGGCGGAGCCTATGGAAA
AACGCCAGCAACGCGGCCTTTTTACGGTTCCTGGCCTTTTGCTGGCCTTTTGCTCACATGTTCTTTCCTG
CGTTATCCCCTGATTCTGTGGATAACCGTATTACCGCCTTTGAGTGAGCTGATACCGCTCGCCGCAGCCG
AACGACCGAGCGCAGCGAGTCAGTGAGCGAGGAAGCGGAAGAGCGCCCAATACGCAAACCGCCTCTCCCC
GCGCGTTGGCCGATTCATTAATGCAGCTGGCACGACAGGTTTCCCGACTGGAAAGCGGGCAGTGAGCGCA
ACGCAATTAATGTGAGTTAGCTCACTCATTAGGCACCCCAGGCTTTACACTTTATGCTTCCGGCTCGTAT
GTTGTGTGGAATTGTGAGCGGATAACAATTTCACACAGGAAACAGCTATGACCATGATTACGCCAAGCTT
AATTCCCTCCCCAGCAGGCAGAAGTATGCAAAGCATGCATCTCAATTAGTCAGCAACCATAGTCCCGCCC
CTAACTCCGCCCATCCCGCCCCTAACTCCGCCCAGTTCCGCCCATTCTCCGCCCCATGGCTGACTAATTT
TTTTTATTTATGCAGAGGCCGAGGCCGCCTCGGCCTCTGAGCTATTCCAGAAGTAGTGAGGAGGCTTTTT
TGGAGGCCTAGGCTTTTGCAAAAAGCTTTGCAAAGATGGATAAAGTTTTAAACAGAGAGGAATCTTTGCA
GCTAATGGACCTTCTAGGTCTTGAAAGGAGTGGGAATTGGCTCCGGTGCCCGTCAGTGGGCAGAGCGCAC
ATCGCCCACAGTCCCCGAGAAGTTGGGGGGAGGGGTCGGCAATTGAACCGGTGCCTAGAGAAGGTGGCGC
GGGGTAAACTGGGAAAGTGATGTCGTGTACTGGCTCCGCCTTTTTCCCGAGGGTGGGGGAGAACCGTATA
TAAGTGCAGTAGTCGCCGTGAACGTTCTTTTTCGCAACGGGTTTGCCGCCAGAACACAGGTAAGTGCCGT
GTGTGGTTCCCGCGGGCCTGGCCTCTTTACGGGTTATGGCCCTTGCGTGCCTTGAATTACTTCCACCTGG
CTGCAGTACGTGATTCTTGATCCCGAGCTTCGGGTTGGAAGTGGGTGGGAGAGTTCGAGGCCTTGCGCTT
AAGGAGCCCCTTCGCCTCGTGCTTGAGTTGAGGCCTGGCCTGGGCGCTGGGGCCGCCGCGTGCGAATCTG
GTGGCACCTTCGCGCCTGTCTCGCTGCTTTCGATAAGTCTCTAGCCATTTAAAATTTTTGATGACCTGCT
GCGACGCTTTTTTTCTGGCAAGATAGTCTTGTAAATGCGGGCCAAGATCTGCACACTGGTATTTCGGTTT
TTGGGGCCGCGGGCGGCGACGGGGCCCGTGCGTCCCAGCGCACATGTTCGGCGAGGCGGGGCCTGCGAGC
GCGGCCACCGAGAATCGGACGGGGGTAGTCTCAAGCTGGCCGGCCTGCTCTGGTGCCTGGCCTCGCGCCG
TCGTGTATCGCCCCGCCCTGGGCGGCAAGGCTGGTCTGGTCGGCACCAGTTGCGTGAGCGGAAAGATGGC
CGCTTCCCGGCCCTGCTGCAGGGAGCTCAAAATGGAGGACGCGGCGCTCGGGAGAGCGGGCGGGTGAGTC
ACCCACACAAAGGAAAAGGGCCTTTCCGTCCTCAGCCGTCGCTTCATGTGACTCCACGGAGTACCGGGCG
CCGTCCAGGCACCTCGATTAGTTCTCGTGCTTTTGGAGTACGTCGTCTTTAGGTTGGGGGGAGGGGTTTT
ATGCGATGGAGTTTCCCCACACTGAGTGGGTGGAGACTGAAGTTAGGCCAGCTTGGCACTTGATGTAATT
CTCCTTGGAATTTGCCCTTTTTGAGTTTGGATCTTGGTTCATTCTCAAGCCTCAGACAGTGGTTCAAAGT
TTTTTTCTTCCATTTCAGGTGTCGTGAGGAATTCTCTAGAGATCCCTCGACCTCGAGATGACCACCGAGC
AGCGACGCAGCCTGCAAGCCTTCCAGGATTATATCCGGAAGACCCTGGACCCTACCTACATCCTGAGCTA
CATGGCCCCCTGGTTTAGGGAGGAAGAGGTGCAGTATATTCAGGCTGAGAAAAACAACAAGGGCCCAATG
GAGGCTGCCACACTTTTTCTCAAGTTCCTGTTGGAGCTCCAGGAGGAAGGCTGGTTCCGTGGCTTTTTGG
ATGCCCTAGACCATGCAGGTTATTCTGGACTTTATGAAGCCATTGAAAGTTGGGATTTCAAAAAAATTGA
AAAGTTGGAGGAGTATAGATTACTTTTAAAACGTTTACAACCAGAATTTAAAACCAGAATTATCCCAACC
GATATCATTTCTGATCTGTCTGAATGTTTAATTAATCAGGAATGTGAAGAAATTCTACAGATTTGCTCTA
CTAAGGGGATGATGGCAGGTGCAGAGAAATTGGTGGAATGCCTTCTCAGATCAGACAAGGAAAACTGGCC
CAAAACTTTGAAACTTGCTTTGGAGAAAGAAAGGAACAAGTTCAGTGAACTGTGGATTGTAGAGAAAGGT
ATAAAAGATGTTGAAACAGAAGATCTTGAGGATAAGATGGAAACTTCTGACATACAGATTTTCTACCAAG
AAGATCCAGAATGCCAGAATCTTAGTGAGAATTCATGTCCACCTTCAGAAGTGTCTGATACAAACTTGTA
CAGCCCATTTAAACCAAGAAATTACCAATTAGAGCTTGCTTTGCCTGCTATGAAAGGAAAAAACACAATA
ATATGTGCTCCTACAGGTTGTGGAAAAACCTTTGTTTCACTGCTTATATGTGAACATCATCTTAAAAAAT
TCCCACAAGGACAAAAGGGGAAAGTTGTCTTTTTTGCGAATCAGATCCCAGTGTATGAACAGCAGAAATC
TGTATTCTCAAAATACTTTGAAAGACATGGGTATAGAGTTACAGGCATTTCTGGAGCAACAGCTGAGAAT
GTCCCAGTGGAACAGATTGTTGAGAACAATGACATCATCATTTTAACTCCACAGATTCTTGTGAACAACC
TTAAAAAGGGAACGATTCCATCACTATCCATCTTTACTTTGATGATATTTGATGAATGCCACAACACTAG
TAAACAACACCCGTACAATATGATCATGTTTAATTATCTAGATCAGAAACTTGGAGGATCTTCAGGCCCA
CTGCCCCAGGTCATTGGGCTGACTGCCTCGGTTGGTGTTGGGGATGCCAAAAACACAGATGAAGCCTTGG
ATTATATCTGCAAGCTGTGTGCTTCTCTTGATGCGTCAGTGATAGCAACAGTCAAACACAATCTGGAGGA
ACTGGAGCAAGTTGTTTATAAGCCCCAGAAGTTTTTCAGGAAAGTGGAATCACGGATTAGCGACAAATTT
AAATACATCATAGCTCAGCTGATGAGGGACACAGAGAGTCTGGCAAAGAGAATCTGCAAAGACCTCGAAA
ACTTATCTCAAATTCAAAATAGGGAATTTGGAACACAGAAATATGAACAATGGATTGTTACAGTTCAGAA
AGCATGCATGGTGTTCCAGATGCCAGACAAAGATGAAGAGAGCAGGATTTGTAAAGCCCTGTTTTTATAC
ACTTCACATTTGCGGAAATATAATGATGCCCTCATTATCAGTGAGCATGCACGAATGAAAGATGCTCTGG
ATTACTTGAAAGACTTCTTCAGCAATGTCCGAGCAGCAGGATTCGATGAGATTGAGCAAGATCTTACTCA
GAGATTTGAAGAAAAGCTGCAGGAACTAGAAAGTGTTTCCAGGGATCCCAGCAATGAGAATCCTAAACTT
GAAGACCTCTGCTTCATCTTACAAGAAGAGTACCACTTAAACCCAGAGACAATAACAATTCTCTTTGTGA
AAACCAGAGCACTTGTGGACGCTTTAAAAAATTGGATTGAAGGAAATCCTAAACTCAGTTTTCTAAAACC
TGGCATATTGACTGGACGTGGCAAAACAAATCAGAACACAGGAATGACCCTCCCGGCACAGAAGTGTATA
TTGGATGCATTCAAAGCCAGTGGAGATCACAATATTCTGATTGCCACCTCAGTTGCTGATGAAGGCATTG
ACATTGCACAGTGCAATCTTGTCATCCTTTATGAGTATGTGGGCAATGTCATCAAAATGATCCAAACCAG
AGGCAGAGGAAGAGCAAGAGGTAGCAAGTGCTTCCTTCTGACTAGTAATGCTGGTGTAATTGAAAAAGAA
CAAATAAACATGTACAAAGAAAAAATGATGAATGACTCTATTTTACGCCTTCAGACATGGGACGAAGCAG
TATTTAGGGAAAAGATTCTGCATATACAGACTCATGAAAAATTCATCAGAGATAGTCAAGAAAAACCAAA
ACCTGTACCTGATAAGGAAAATAAAAAACTGCTCTGCAGAAAGTGCAAAGCCTTGGCATGTTACACAGCT
GACGTAAGAGTGATAGAGGAATGCCATTACACTGTGCTTGGAGATGCTTTTAAGGAATGCTTTGTGAGTA
GACCACATCCCAAGCCAAAGCAGTTTTCAAGTTTTGAAAAAAGAGCAAAGATATTCTGTGCCCGACAGAA
CTGCAGCCATGACTGGGGAATCCATGTGAAGTACAAGACATTTGAGATTCCAGTTATAAAAATTGAAAGT
TTTGTGGTGGAGGATATTGCAACTGGAGTTCAGACGCTGTACTCGAAGTGGAAGGACTTTCATTTTGAGA
AGATACCATTTGATCCAGCAGAAATGTCCAAAGGATCCATTGAAGGAAGGATCGTCAAGGAACAAAAACT
CATCTCAGAAGAGGATCTGCACCACCACCACCACCACTGAGCGGCCGCGACTCTAGAGTGAGGGTCCCCA
CCTGGGACCCTTGAGAGTATCAGGTCTCCCACGTGGGAGACAAGAAATCCCTGTTTAATATTTAAACAGC
AGTGTTCCCCATCTGGGTCCTTGCACCCCTCACTCTGGCCTCAGCCGACTGCACAGCGGCCCCTGCATCC
CCTTGGCTGTGAGGCCCCTGGACAAGCAGAGGTGGCCAGAGCTGGGAGGCATGGCCCTGGGGTCCCACGA
ATTTGCTGGGGAATCTCGTTTTTCTTCTTAAGACTTTTGGGACATGGTTTGACTCCCGAACATCACCGAC
GTGTCTCCTGTTTTTCTGGGTGGCCTCGGGACACCTGCCCTGCCCCCACGAGGGTCAGGACTGTGACTCT
TTTTAGGGCCAGGCAGGTGCCTGGACATTTGCCTTGCTGGACGGGGACTGGGGATGTGGGAGGGAGCAGA
CAGGAGGAATCATGTCAGGCCTGTGTGTGAAAGGAAGCTCCACTGTCACCCTCCACCTCTTCACCCCCCA
CTCACCAGTGTCCCCTCCACTGTCACATTGTAACTGAACTTCAGGATAATAAAGTGTTTGCCTCCAAAAA
AAAAAAAAAAAAAAAAAAAAAAAAAAAAAAAAAAAAAAAAAAAAAAAAAAAAAAAAAAAAAAAAAAAAAA
AAAAAAAAAAAAAAAAAAAAAAAAAAAAAAAAAAAAAAAAAAAAAAAAAAAACCGAATTCACTGGCCGTC
GTTTTACAACGTCGTGACTGGGAAAACCCTGGCGTTACCCAACTTAATCGCCTTGCAGCACATCCCCCTT
TCGCCAGCTGGCGTAATAGCGAAGAGGCCCGCACCGATCGCCCTTCCCAACAGTTGCGCAGCCTGAATGG
CGAATGGCGCCTGATGCGGTATTTTCTCCTTACGCATCTGTGCGGTATTTCACACCGCATA
[95 nt withheld, positions 7552-7646]
T
[46 nt withheld, positions 7648-7693]
C
[141 nt withheld, positions 7695-7835]
CCTTTGACGTTGGAGTCCACGTTCTTT
[37 nt withheld, positions 7863-7899]
ACTCTATCTCGGGCTATTCTTTTGATTTATAAGGGATTTTGCCGATTTCGGTCTATTGGTTAAAAAATGA
GCTGATTTAACAAAAATTTAACGCGAATTTTAACAAAATATTAACGTTTACAATTTTATGGTGCACTCTC
AGTACAATCTGCTCTGATGCCGCATAGTTAAGCCAGCCCCGACACCCGCCAACACCCGCTGACGCGCCCT
GACGGGCTTGTCTGCTCCCGGCATCCGCTTACAGACAAGCTGTGACCGTCTCCGGGAGCTGCATGTGTCA
GAGGTTTTCACCGTCATCACCGAAACGCGCGA
